Addgene plasmid #185258: pST_DHN_MdoDHN11 (pBS0790)
Purpose: For the mammalian expression of the apple tree protein DHN_MdoDHN11. This is one of the top performing targets in our apoptosis assay (it protected from apoptosis).
Depositing lab: Pamela Silver. Depositing organization: Harvard Medical School. Publication: Natural and Designed Proteins Inspired by Extremotolerant Organisms Can Form Condensates and Attenuate Apoptosis in Human Cells. Veling MT, Nguyen DT, Thadani NN, Oster ME, Rollins NJ, Brock KP, Bethel NP, Lim S, Baker D, Way JC, Marks DS, Chang RL, Silver PA. ACS Synth Biol. 2022 Mar 18;11(3):1292-1302. doi: 10.1021/acssynbio.1c00572. Epub 2022 Feb 18. PubMed 35176859.
Backbone
  Vector backbone: YK 02
  Vector type: Mammalian Expression
Growth in bacteria
  Bacterial resistance: Ampicillin, 100 μg/mL
  Growth temperature: 37°C
  Growth strain: DH5alpha
  Copy number: High Copy
Gene/Insert
  Gene/Insert name: DHN_MdoDHN11
  Species: M. domestica
  Insert size (bp): 603
  Cloning method: Gibson Cloning
Terms and licenses: Academic/Nonprofit Terms; Industry Terms: Not Available to Industry
Depositor comments: This is one of the top performing targets in our apoptosis assay (it protected from apoptosis). See supplemental table 2 in our paper to see its performance in our assay. The negative control for this assay is pSecTag2 B which can be obtained from Thermo here https://www.thermofisher.com/order/catalog/product/V90020
How to cite: pST_DHN_MdoDHN11 (pBS0790) was a gift from Pamela Silver (Addgene plasmid # 185258 ; http://n2t.net/addgene:185258 ; RRID:Addgene_185258)
