[The description below was written by a language model from this plasmid's Addgene catalogue record and pLannotate feature annotations shown in this document.]
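Description:
pST_DHN_MdoDHN11 (pBS0790) is a 5.5 kb mammalian expression plasmid carrying a 603 bp insert that encodes DHN_MdoDHN11, a dehydrin from the apple tree (Malus domestica), introduced by Gibson cloning into a backbone recorded as YK 02. The insert sits downstream of the human cytomegalovirus immediate-early enhancer and promoter and is followed by the bovine growth hormone polyadenylation signal, giving strong constitutive transcription in transfected mammalian cells. A T7 promoter lies between the CMV promoter and the coding region. The automated annotation does not recognise the apple gene directly. It marks only a short stretch of the insert region as similar to a barley dehydrin, consistent with conserved dehydrin motifs. The table annotates no epitope tags or secretion signal, and the record does not state whether any are fused to the protein.

In E. coli the plasmid replicates from a high-copy ColE1/pUC-type origin and is selected with ampicillin through the β-lactamase gene. An f1 origin is also present. A second cassette places the Sh ble gene under tandem SV40 early and EM7 promoters with an SV40 polyadenylation signal, so Zeocin-family resistance can in principle be used for selection in either mammalian cells or bacteria. Small hits such as the HIV-1 LTR, lacI and bom fragments appear to be backbone remnants rather than functional elements.

The construct was made for a study testing whether proteins from extremotolerant organisms can attenuate apoptosis in human cells. The depositor describes this dehydrin as one of the top-performing, protective candidates in that assay, for which pSecTag2 B served as the negative control.
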