Features (pLannotate 1.2.2; 21 found; start..end, strand, type, name):
     36..88      -  misc_feature   bom (fragment): basis of mobility region from pBR322
    243..622     +  enhancer       CMV enhancer: human cytomegalovirus immediate early enhancer
    623..826     +  promoter       CMV promoter: human cytomegalovirus (CMV) immediate early promoter
    822..855     +  LTR            5' LTR (truncated) (fragment): truncated 5' long terminal repeat (LTR) from HIV-1
    871..889     +  promoter       T7 promoter: promoter for bacteriophage T7 RNA polymerase
   1252..1413    +  CDS            DHN1 (fragment): DHN1_HORVU - Experimental evidence at transcript level: Swiss-Prot protein existence level 2. From Hordeum vulgare (Barley).
   1535..1759    +  polyA_signal   bGH poly(A) signal: bovine growth hormone polyadenylation signal
   1763..1784    +  promoter       SV40 promoter (fragment): SV40 enhancer and early promoter
   1805..2233    +  rep_origin     f1 ori (sequence partly withheld): f1 bacteriophage origin of replication; arrow indicates direction of (+) strand synthesis
   2247..2576    +  promoter       SV40 promoter: SV40 enhancer and early promoter
   2624..2671    +  promoter       EM7 promoter: synthetic bacterial promoter&nbsp
   2690..3064    +  CDS            BleoR: antibiotic-binding protein; Sh ble from Streptoalloteichus hindustanus; confers resistance to bleomycin, phleomycin, and Zeocin™
   3074..3199    +  CDS            ble (fragment): BLE_KLEPN - Experimental evidence at protein level: Swiss-Prot protein existence level 1. Binding protein with a strong affinity to the bleomycin family of antibiotics. Binds to CL990; an antimitotic-antibiotic compound. From Klebsiella pneumoniae.
   3194..3315    +  polyA_signal   SV40 poly(A) signal: SV40 polyadenylation signal
   3388..3404    -  protein_bind   lac operator: The lac repressor binds to the lac operator to inhibit transcription in E. coli. This inhibition can be relieved by adding lactose or isopropyl-β-D-thiogalactopyranoside (IPTG). lac repressor encoded by lacI
   3412..3442    -  promoter       lac promoter: promoter for the E. coli lac operon
   3457..3478    -  protein_bind   CAP binding site: CAP binding activates transcription in the presence of cAMP. E. coli catabolite activator protein
   3491..3583    -  CDS            lacI (fragment): lac repressor; lacI; The lac repressor binds to the lac operator to inhibit transcription in E. coli. This inhibition can be relieved by adding lactose or isopropyl-β-D-thiogalactopyranoside (IPTG).
   3766..4354    -  rep_origin     ori: high-copy-number ColE1/pMB1/pBR322/pUC origin of replication
   4525..5385    -  CDS            AmpR: β-lactamase; bla; confers resistance to ampicillin, carbenicillin, and related antibiotics
   5386..5490    -  promoter       AmpR promoter: bla
>Addgene plasmid #185258 | pST_DHN_MdoDHN11 (pBS0790) | addgene full sequence | sequence record 363778 | Addgene NGS Result
CTGACGTCGACGGATCGGGAGATCTCCCGATCCCCTATGGTGCACTCTCAGTACAATCTGCTCTGATGCC
GCATAGTTAAGCCAGTATCTGCTCCCTGCTTGTGTGTTGGAGGTCGCTGAGTAGTGCGCGAGCAAAATTT
AAGCTACAACAAGGCAAGGCTTGACCGACAATTGCATGAAGAATCTGCTTAGGGTTAGGCGTTTTGCGCT
GCTTCGCGATGTACGGGCCAGATATACGCGTTGACATTGATTATTGACTAGTTATTAATAGTAATCAATT
ACGGGGTCATTAGTTCATAGCCCATATATGGAGTTCCGCGTTACATAACTTACGGTAAATGGCCCGCCTG
GCTGACCGCCCAACGACCCCCGCCCATTGACGTCAATAATGACGTATGTTCCCATAGTAACGCCAATAGG
GACTTTCCATTGACGTCAATGGGTGGAGTATTTACGGTAAACTGCCCACTTGGCAGTACATCAAGTGTAT
CATATGCCAAGTACGCCCCCTATTGACGTCAATGACGGTAAATGGCCCGCCTGGCATTATGCCCAGTACA
TGACCTTATGGGACTTTCCTACTTGGCAGTACATCTACGTATTAGTCATCGCTATTACCATGGTGATGCG
GTTTTGGCAGTACATCAATGGGCGTGGATAGCGGTTTGACTCACGGGGATTTCCAAGTCTCCACCCCATT
GACGTCAATGGGAGTTTGTTTTGGCACCAAAATCAACGGGACTTTCCAAAATGTCGTAACAACTCCGCCC
CATTGACGCAAATGGGCGGTAGGCGTGTACGGTGGGAGGTCTATATAAGCAGAGCTCTCTGGCTAACTAG
AGAACCCACTGCTTACTGGCTTATCGAAATTAATACGACTCACTATAGGGAGACCCAAGCTGGCTAGCCA
CCATGGCCCAGATCAGGGACGAGTACGGCAACCCCGTGCAGCTGACCGACGAGCACGGCAACCCCGTGAA
GCTGACCGACGAGCTGGGCAACCCCATCCACCTGACCGGCGTGGCTACCACCGGAGGAACCGGAACCGAG
GCCCATACCGGAGCTGCCCCTCACGTGCCTGGCTCTGGAACCACCGGAGGCTACGGAGAGCACGGCGGAG
CTGCTGGCGTTACCGGAGGACACGGCATGTTCGGCGGCAAGCAGACCAGCGACCAGAGCCCCGGCTACGG
AGTGGGAGTTGGCGTGGTGGAGCACAGGCAGCAGCAGCCCCACGGCAGCCTTGGCTCTGAGCTGAGGAGG
AGCGGAAGTAGTTCAAGTAGTTCTTCCTCAGAGGACGACGGCCAGGGAGGAAGGAGGAAGAAGGGCCTGA
AGGAAAAGATTAAAGATAAACTTGGCGGCGGCAAGCACAAGGACGACCAGCAGCAGGCCAAGACCCAGGG
ACACGGCCACGAGACAGAGGTGGTGCAGACCACCAGGGTGACCACCGAGCCCGAGAAGAAGAGCATGATG
GAGAAAATAAAAGATAAATTGCCCGGCCACCACAGCCACCAGTGAACCCGCTGATCAGCCTCGACTGTGC
CTTCTAGTTGCCAGCCATCTGTTGTTTGCCCCTCCCCCGTGCCTTCCTTGACCCTGGAAGGTGCCACTCC
CACTGTCCTTTCCTAATAAAATGAGGAAATTGCATCGCATTGTCTGAGTAGGTGTCATTCTATTCTGGGG
GGTGGGGTGGGGCAGGACAGCAAGGGGGAGGATTGGGAAGACAATAGCAGGCATGCTGGGGATGCGGTGG
GCTCTATGGCTTCTGAGGCGGAAAGAACCAGCTGGGGCTCTAGGGGGTATCCCC
[124 nt withheld, positions 1805-1928]
C
[91 nt withheld, positions 1930-2020]
A
[49 nt withheld, positions 2022-2070]
CCTTTGACGTTGGAGTCCACGTTCTTT
[37 nt withheld, positions 2098-2134]
ACCCTATCTCGGTCTATTCTTTTGATTTATAAGGGATTTTGCCGATTTCGGCCTATTGGTTAAAAAATGA
GCTGATTTAACAAAAATTTAACGCGAATTAATTCTGTGGAATGTGTGTCAGTTAGGGTGTGGAAAGTCCC
CAGGCTCCCCAGCAGGCAGAAGTATGCAAAGCATGCATCTCAATTAGTCAGCAACCAGGTGTGGAAAGTC
CCCAGGCTCCCCAGCAGGCAGAAGTATGCAAAGCATGCATCTCAATTAGTCAGCAACCATAGTCCCGCCC
CTAACTCCGCCCATCCCGCCCCTAACTCCGCCCAGTTCCGCCCATTCTCCGCCCCATGGCTGACTAATTT
TTTTTATTTATGCAGAGGCCGAGGCCGCCTCTGCCTCTGAGCTATTCCAGAAGTAGTGAGGAGGCTTTTT
TGGAGGCCTAGGCTTTTGCAAAAAGCTCCCGGGAGCTTGTATATCCATTTTCGGATCTGATCAGCACGTG
TTGACAATTAATCATCGGCATAGTATATCGGCATAGTATAATACGACAAGGTGAGGAACTAAACCATGGC
CAAGTTGACCAGTGCCGTTCCGGTGCTCACCGCGCGCGACGTCGCCGGAGCGGTCGAGTTCTGGACCGAC
CGGCTCGGGTTCTCCCGGGACTTCGTGGAGGACGACTTCGCCGGTGTGGTCCGGGACGACGTGACCCTGT
TCATCAGCGCGGTCCAGGACCAGGTGGTGCCGGACAACACCCTGGCCTGGGTGTGGGTGCGCGGCCTGGA
CGAGCTGTACGCCGAGTGGTCGGAGGTCGTGTCCACGAACTTCCGGGACGCCTCCGGGCCGGCCATGACC
GAGATCGGCGAGCAGCCGTGGGGGCGGGAGTTCGCCCTGCGCGACCCGGCCGGCAACTGCGTGCACTTCG
TGGCCGAGGAGCAGGACTGACACGTGCTACGAGATTTCGATTCCACCGCCGCCTTCTATGAAAGGTTGGG
CTTCGGAATCGTTTTCCGGGACGCCGGCTGGATGATCCTCCAGCGCGGGGATCTCATGCTGGAGTTCTTC
GCCCACCCCAACTTGTTTATTGCAGCTTATAATGGTTACAAATAAAGCAATAGCATCACAAATTTCACAA
ATAAAGCATTTTTTTCACTGCATTCTAGTTGTGGTTTGTCCAAACTCATCAATGTATCTTATCATGTCTG
TATACCGTCGACCTCTAGCTAGAGCTTGGCGTAATCATGGTCATAGCTGTTTCCTGTGTGAAATTGTTAT
CCGCTCACAATTCCACACAACATACGAGCCGGAAGCATAAAGTGTAAAGCCTGGGGTGCCTAATGAGTGA
GCTAACTTACATTAATTGCGTTGCGCTCACTGCCCGCTTTCCAGTCGGGAAACCTGTCGTGCCAGCTGCA
TTAATGAATCGGCCAACGCGCGGGGAGAGGCGGTTTGCGTATTGGGCGCTCTTCCGCTTCCTCGCTCACT
GACTCGCTGCGCTCGGTCGTTCGGCTGCGGCGAGCGGTATCAGCTCACTCAAAGGCGGTAATACGGTTAT
CCACAGAATCAGGGGATAACGCAGGAAAGAACATGTGAGCAAAAGGCCAGCAAAAGGCCAGGAACCGTAA
AAAGGCCGCGTTGCTGGCGTTTTTCCATAGGCTCCGCCCCCCTGACGAGCATCACAAAAATCGACGCTCA
AGTCAGAGGTGGCGAAACCCGACAGGACTATAAAGATACCAGGCGTTTCCCCCTGGAAGCTCCCTCGTGC
GCTCTCCTGTTCCGACCCTGCCGCTTACCGGATACCTGTCCGCCTTTCTCCCTTCGGGAAGCGTGGCGCT
TTCTCATAGCTCACGCTGTAGGTATCTCAGTTCGGTGTAGGTCGTTCGCTCCAAGCTGGGCTGTGTGCAC
GAACCCCCCGTTCAGCCCGACCGCTGCGCCTTATCCGGTAACTATCGTCTTGAGTCCAACCCGGTAAGAC
ACGACTTATCGCCACTGGCAGCAGCCACTGGTAACAGGATTAGCAGAGCGAGGTATGTAGGCGGTGCTAC
AGAGTTCTTGAAGTGGTGGCCTAACTACGGCTACACTAGAAGAACAGTATTTGGTATCTGCGCTCTGCTG
AAGCCAGTTACCTTCGGAAAAAGAGTTGGTAGCTCTTGATCCGGCAAACAAACCACCGCTGGTAGCGGTG
GTTTTTTTGTTTGCAAGCAGCAGATTACGCGCAGAAAAAAAGGATCTCAAGAAGATCCTTTGATCTTTTC
TACGGGGTCTGACGCTCAGTGGAACGAAAACTCACGTTAAGGGATTTTGGTCATGAGATTATCAAAAAGG
ATCTTCACCTAGATCCTTTTAAATTAAAAATGAAGTTTTAAATCAATCTAAAGTATATATGAGTAAACTT
GGTCTGACAGTTACCAATGCTTAATCAGTGAGGCACCTATCTCAGCGATCTGTCTATTTCGTTCATCCAT
AGTTGCCTGACTCCCCGTCGTGTAGATAACTACGATACGGGAGGGCTTACCATCTGGCCCCAGTGCTGCA
ATGATACCGCGAGACCCACGCTCACCGGCTCCAGATTTATCAGCAATAAACCAGCCAGCCGGAAGGGCCG
AGCGCAGAAGTGGTCCTGCAACTTTATCCGCCTCCATCCAGTCTATTAATTGTTGCCGGGAAGCTAGAGT
AAGTAGTTCGCCAGTTAATAGTTTGCGCAACGTTGTTGCCATTGCTACAGGCATCGTGGTGTCACGCTCG
TCGTTTGGTATGGCTTCATTCAGCTCCGGTTCCCAACGATCAAGGCGAGTTACATGATCCCCCATGTTGT
GCAAAAAAGCGGTTAGCTCCTTCGGTCCTCCGATCGTTGTCAGAAGTAAGTTGGCCGCAGTGTTATCACT
CATGGTTATGGCAGCACTGCATAATTCTCTTACTGTCATGCCATCCGTAAGATGCTTTTCTGTGACTGGT
GAGTACTCAACCAAGTCATTCTGAGAATAGTGTATGCGGCGACCGAGTTGCTCTTGCCCGGCGTCAATAC
GGGATAATACCGCGCCACATAGCAGAACTTTAAAAGTGCTCATCATTGGAAAACGTTCTTCGGGGCGAAA
ACTCTCAAGGATCTTACCGCTGTTGAGATCCAGTTCGATGTAACCCACTCGTGCACCCAACTGATCTTCA
GCATCTTTTACTTTCACCAGCGTTTCTGGGTGAGCAAAAACAGGAAGGCAAAATGCCGCAAAAAAGGGAA
TAAGGGCGACACGGAAATGTTGAATACTCATACTCTTCCTTTTTCAATATTATTGAAGCATTTATCAGGG
TTATTGTCTCATGAGCGGATACATATTTGAATGTATTTAGAAAAATAAACAAATAGGGGTTCCGCGCACA
TTTCCCCGAAAAGTGCCAC
